Addgene plasmid #16252: pT-36
Depositing lab: Yoshiko Kikuchi. Depositing organization: The University of Tokyo. Publication: Yeast Ull1/Siz1 is a novel SUMO1/Smt3 ligase for septin components and functions as an adaptor between conjugating enzyme and substrates. Takahashi Y, Kahyo T, Toh-E A, Yasuda H, Kikuchi Y. J Biol Chem. 2001 Dec 28. 276(52):48973-7. 10.1074/jbc.M109295200 PubMed 11577116.
Backbone
  Vector backbone: pET21b
  Backbone manufacturer: Novagen
  Backbone size w/o insert (bp): 5443
  Vector type: Bacterial Expression
Growth in bacteria
  Bacterial resistance: Ampicillin, 100 μg/mL
  Growth temperature: 37°C
  Growth strain: DH5alpha
  Copy number: Unknown
Gene/Insert
  Gene/Insert name: CDC3 (alt name: SUMO substrate)
  Species: S. cerevisiae (budding yeast)
  Insert size (bp): 1561
  Entrez Gene: CDC3 (a.k.a. YLR314C)
  Tag / fusion protein: T7 (N terminal on backbone); His (C terminal on backbone)
  Cloning method: Restriction Enzyme; 5′ cloning site BamHI (not destroyed); 3′ cloning site SalI (not destroyed)
  Sequencing primers: 5′ n/a
Terms and licenses: Academic/Nonprofit Terms; Industry Terms: Not Available to Industry
How to cite: pT-36 was a gift from Yoshiko Kikuchi (Addgene plasmid # 16252 ; http://n2t.net/addgene:16252 ; RRID:Addgene_16252)
