[The description below was written by a language model from this plasmid's Addgene catalogue record.]
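Description:
pT-36 is a bacterial expression plasmid built on the Novagen pET21b backbone (about 5.4 kb without insert) and carrying the Saccharomyces cerevisiae CDC3 gene (YLR314C), which encodes a septin. The roughly 1.56 kb insert was placed between the BamHI and SalI sites of the polylinker, both of which remain intact. The plasmid is selected with ampicillin and is maintained in a standard cloning strain (DH5alpha). The record lists copy number as unknown, and no feature table is provided. Individual backbone elements can therefore only be inferred from the general design of pET21-series vectors, which use a T7 promoter with a lac operator for inducible transcription in E. coli hosts that supply T7 RNA polymerase.

Cloning into this backbone fuses Cdc3 to two vector-encoded tags: an N-terminal T7 epitope tag and a C-terminal polyhistidine tag. The T7 tag allows immunodetection of the recombinant protein, and the His tag allows purification by immobilised metal affinity chromatography. The record describes the insert as a "SUMO substrate". The associated work concerns the yeast Ull1/Siz1 protein acting as a SUMO1/Smt3 ligase for septin components and as an adaptor between the conjugating enzyme and its substrates. The plasmid is thus suited to producing recombinant tagged Cdc3 in bacteria as a substrate for studying Smt3 conjugation, for example in reconstituted sumoylation reactions, although the record does not spell out the specific experiments. It also does not state whether the insert is the full-length open reading frame or carries any mutations.
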