>Addgene plasmid #16252 | pT-36 | addgene partial sequence | sequence record 22532 | T7 5'-TAATACGACTCACTATAGGG-3'
CATTCCCCTCTAGAATAATTTTGTTTAACTTTAAGAAGGAGATATACATATGGCTAGCATGACTGGTGGA
CAGCAAATGGGTCGGGATCCTATGAGTTTAAAGGAGGAACAAGTGTCCATTAAGCAGGACCCGGAACAAG
AAGAGCGTCAGCATGATCAATTCAATGATGTTCAGATCAAACAAGAGTCGCAGGATCATGATGGAGTGGA
CTCGCAGTACACGAACGGTACGCAAAATGACGACAGCGAGAGATTTGAGGCAGCTGAATCCGATGTAAAG
GTGGAACCCGGCCTCGGTATGGGCATCACCTCCTCTCAGAGCGAAAAGGGTCAAGTTCTGCCTGACCAAC
CGGAGATTAAGTTCATTCGTCGTCAAATCAATGGTTATGTAGGGTTTGCTAATTTGCCCAAGCAATGGCA
CAGAAGGTCCATAAAGAACGGATTCAGTTTCAATCTCCTATGTGTCGGCCCTGATGGTATTGGTAAGACA
ACTTTAATGAAAACTTTATTTAATAATGATGATATTGAGGCCAATTTAGTGAAAGATTACGAGGAGGAAC
TTGCAAATGATCAGGAAGAAGAGGAGGGTCAGGGCGAGGGTCACGAGAACCAATCACAAGAACAAAGGCA
CAAGGTCAAAATTAAGTCATATGAGTCGGTTATTGAAGAAAATGGTGTTAAACTGAATTTGAACGTGATC
GATACTGAAGGATTTGGTGATTTTTTACATAATGATCAAAAATCATGGGACCCCGATCATTAAGGAGATT
GACTCTCGTTTTG
